Addgene plasmid #170584: p663-UBC-miniTurbo-V5-PSKH1_IDG-K
Purpose: Gateway destination clone of PSKH1 (human) tagged with N-terminal miniTurbo-V5 for generating protein-proximity networks using proximity-dependent biotinylation proteomics
Depositing lab: Ben Major. Depositing organization: Washington University in Saint Louis.
Backbone
  Vector backbone: pDest663
  Backbone manufacturer: PEL
  Backbone size w/o insert (bp): 9019
  Vector type: Mammalian Expression, Lentiviral ; Gateway Destination
  Selectable markers: Puromycin
Growth in bacteria
  Bacterial resistance: Ampicillin, 100 μg/mL
  Growth temperature: 30°C
  Growth strain: DH10B
  Copy number: Low Copy
Gene/Insert
  Gene/Insert name: miniTurbo-V5-PSKH1 (alt name: miniTurbo-V5)
  Species: H. sapiens (human)
  Entrez Gene: PSKH1
  Promoter: Ubiquitin
  Tag / fusion protein: miniTurbo-V5 (N terminal on insert)
  Cloning method: Gateway Cloning
  Sequencing primers: 5′ TGAAGCTCCGGTTTTGAACT; 3′ AATAGACCCGTGAAGCTGATC
Terms and licenses: Academic/Nonprofit Terms; Industry Terms: Not Available to Industry
Depositor comments: These plasmids were generated as part of the Illuminating the Druggable Genome (IDG) program sponsored by the NIH Common Fund. The goal of this program is to identify, gather, and distribute information and resources for proteins that currently are not well-studied yet belong to commonly drug-targeted protein families: protein kinases, non-olfactory G-protein coupled receptors (GPCRs), and ion channels. The IDG program is designed to develop fundamental research tools for understudied proteins, elucidate their function, and disseminate the IDG-related resources and data to the greater scientific community. These lentiviral gateway destination plasmids were generated, as part of the Kinase-Data and Resource Generating Center (DRGC), using the single fragment or multisite gateway cloning technology. They were used for generating proteomics-based protein-interaction and protein-proximity networks that can be accessed through the kinase-DRGC website https://darkkinome.org/. Each plasmid has either an N- or C-terminal fusion protein (Flag/ V5/V5-miniTurbo/V5-TurboID/miniTurbo-V5/TurboID-V5) tagged understudied kinase driven under either a CMV or Ubiquitin (UBC) promoter. All inserts in the pENTR plasmids used to generate the deposited destination plasmids were end-sequenced and insert size validated prior to multi-site gateway cloning. The combined insert size of the single fragment or three fragment destination plasmids were confirmed by restriction digestion (BsrGI, and EcoRV for pDest667; BsrGI, EcoRV, and BstZ17I for pDest663; and BsrGI for pHAGE) and all plasmids were partially sequenced to ensure in-frame ORFs and fusion tags.
How to cite: p663-UBC-miniTurbo-V5-PSKH1_IDG-K was a gift from Ben Major (Addgene plasmid # 170584 ; http://n2t.net/addgene:170584 ; RRID:Addgene_170584)
