[The description below was written by a language model from this plasmid's Addgene catalogue record and pLannotate feature annotations shown in this document.]
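Description:
p663-UBC-miniTurbo-V5-PSKH1_IDG-K is a lentiviral mammalian expression plasmid built on the pDest663 Gateway destination backbone, carrying human PSKH1 fused at its N terminus to the miniTurbo biotin ligase and a V5 epitope. The sequenced record is about 10.7 kb. In bacteria it is maintained through a ColE1/pUC-type origin with ampicillin resistance (AmpR); although that origin is annotated as high copy, the catalogue lists the plasmid as low copy. An f1 origin, remnants of the lac region, and T3 and T7 promoters are also present from the parental cloning vector.

The viral portion has a third-generation layout. An RSV promoter drives a truncated HIV-1 5' LTR, followed by the Ψ packaging signal with a gag fragment, the RRE for Rev-dependent export, and the cPPT/CTS. A second truncated LTR, annotated by the software as a 5' LTR but positioned as the 3' LTR, lies downstream and is followed by an SV40 poly(A) signal and SV40 origin.

The payload was assembled by multisite Gateway recombination, leaving attB4, attB5, attB1 and attB2 scars between the modules. These modules are the human ubiquitin C promoter, the miniTurbo coding sequence, and the PSKH1 open reading frame, which encodes a serine kinase. The V5 tag named in the catalogue is not annotated separately, though a short unannotated gap lies between miniTurbo and attB1. A WPRE follows the fusion to enhance transcript expression, and a mouse PGK promoter then drives puromycin N-acetyltransferase for selecting transduced cells.

The plasmid was produced within the Illuminating the Druggable Genome program's work on understudied kinases. It is intended for proximity-dependent biotinylation proteomics, in which miniTurbo biotinylates proteins near PSKH1 so that they can be identified and assembled into a protein-proximity network.
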