Features (pLannotate 1.2.2; 32 found; start..end, strand, type, name):
    364..963     +  CDS            PuroR: puromycin N-acetyltransferase; pac from Streptomyces alboniger; confers resistance to puromycin
   1031..1168    +  CDS            nef (fragment): NEF_HV1LA - Experimental evidence at protein level: Swiss-Prot protein existence level 1. Extracellular Nef protein targets CD4(+) T-lymphocytes for apoptosis by interacting with CXCR4 surface receptors. From Human immunodeficiency virus type 1 group M subtype B (isolate Lai) (HIV-1).
   1154..1334    +  LTR            5' LTR (truncated): truncated 5' long terminal repeat (LTR) from HIV-1
   1406..1527    +  polyA_signal   SV40 poly(A) signal: SV40 polyadenylation signal
   1567..1702    +  rep_origin     SV40 ori: SV40 origin of replication
   1723..1741    -  promoter       T7 promoter: promoter for bacteriophage T7 RNA polymerase
   1749..1904    +  CDS            lacZα (fragment): LacZα fragment of β-galactosidase; lacZ fragment
   1909..2337    +  rep_origin     f1 ori (sequence partly withheld): f1 bacteriophage origin of replication; arrow indicates direction of (+) strand synthesis
   2390..2494    +  promoter       AmpR promoter: bla
   2495..3355    +  CDS            AmpR: β-lactamase; bla; confers resistance to ampicillin, carbenicillin, and related antibiotics
   3526..4114    +  rep_origin     ori: high-copy-number ColE1/pMB1/pBR322/pUC origin of replication
   4297..4389    +  CDS            lacI (fragment): lac repressor; lacI; The lac repressor binds to the lac operator to inhibit transcription in E. coli. This inhibition can be relieved by adding lactose or isopropyl-β-D-thiogalactopyranoside (IPTG).
   4402..4423    +  protein_bind   CAP binding site: CAP binding activates transcription in the presence of cAMP. E. coli catabolite activator protein
   4438..4468    +  promoter       lac promoter: promoter for the E. coli lac operon
   4472..4494    +  protein_bind   lac operator (fragment): The lac repressor binds to the lac operator to inhibit transcription in E. coli. This inhibition can be relieved by adding lactose or isopropyl-β-D-thiogalactopyranoside (IPTG). lac repressor encoded by lacI
   4537..4555    +  promoter       T3 promoter: promoter for bacteriophage T3 RNA polymerase
   4583..4809    +  promoter       RSV promoter: Rous sarcoma virus enhancer/promoter
   4810..4990    +  LTR            5' LTR (truncated): truncated 5' long terminal repeat (LTR) from HIV-1
   5037..5162    +  misc_feature   HIV-1 Ψ: packaging signal of human immunodeficiency virus type 1
   5146..5509    +  CDS            HIV-1 gag (fragment): gag protein from human immunodeficiency virus 1; gag
   5655..5888    +  misc_feature   RRE: The Rev response element (RRE) of HIV-1 allows for Rev-dependent mRNA export from the nucleus to the cytoplasm.
   6265..6365    +  CDS            Rev (fragment): human immunodeficiency virus 1 (HIV-1) Rev protein; rev; enhances nuclear export of unspliced and incompletely spliced viral mRNAs
   6384..6500    +  misc_feature   cPPT/CTS: central polypurine tract and central termination sequence of HIV-1
   6534..6554    +  protein_bind   attB4: mutant version of attB; core recombination site for the Gateway® BP reaction BP Clonase™
   6554..7765    +  promoter       UbC promoter: human ubiquitin C promoter
   7769..7787    -  protein_bind   attB5 (fragment): mutant version of attB; core recombination site for the Gateway® BP reaction BP Clonase™
   7802..8572    +  CDS            miniTurbo: N-terminally truncated mutant of the E. coli biotin ligase BioID engineered for improved catalytic efficiency (Branon et al., 2018)
   8621..8645    +  protein_bind   attB1: mutant version of attB; recombination site for the Gateway® BP reaction BP Clonase™
   8651..9922    +  CDS            PSKH1: KPSH1_HUMAN - Experimental evidence at protein level: Swiss-Prot protein existence level 1. May be a SFC-associated serine kinase (splicing factor compartment-associated serine kinase) with a role in intranuclear SR protein (non-snRNP splicing factors containing a serine/arginine-rich domain) trafficking and pre-mRNA processing. From Homo sapiens (Human).
   9927..9951    -  protein_bind   attB2: mutant version of attB; recombination site for the Gateway® BP reaction BP Clonase™
   9981..10569   +  misc_feature   WPRE: woodchuck hepatitis virus posttranscriptional regulatory element
  10583..343     +  promoter       PGK promoter (across the origin): mouse phosphoglycerate kinase 1 promoter
>Addgene plasmid #170584 | p663-UBC-miniTurbo-V5-PSKH1_IDG-K | addgene full sequence | sequence record 341655 | Addgene NGS Result
ACCTTCTACTCCTCCCCTAGTCAGGAAGTTCCCCCCCGCCCCGCAGCTCGCGTCGTGCAGGACGTGACAA
ATGGAAGTAGCACGTCTCACTAGTCTCGTGCAGATGGACAGCACCGCTGAGCAATGGAAGCGGGTAGGCC
TTTGGGGCAGCGGCCAATAGCAGCTTTGCTCCTTCGCTTTCTGGGCTCAGAGGCTGGGAAGGGGTGGGTC
CGGGGGCGGGCTCAGGGGCGGGCTCAGGGGCGGGGCGGGCGCCCGAAGGTCCTCCGGAGGCCCGGCATTC
TGCACGCTTCAAAAGCGCACGTCTGCCGCGCTGTTCTCCTCTTCCTCATCTCCGGGCCTTTCGACCTGCA
GCCCAAGCTTACCATGACCGAGTACAAGCCCACGGTGCGCCTCGCCACCCGCGACGACGTCCCCAGGGCC
GTACGCACCCTCGCCGCCGCGTTCGCCGACTACCCCGCCACGCGCCACACCGTCGATCCGGACCGCCACA
TCGAGCGGGTCACCGAGCTGCAAGAACTCTTCCTCACGCGCGTCGGGCTCGACATCGGCAAGGTGTGGGT
CGCGGACGACGGCGCCGCGGTGGCGGTCTGGACCACGCCGGAGAGCGTCGAAGCGGGGGCGGTGTTCGCC
GAGATCGGCCCGCGCATGGCCGAGTTGAGCGGTTCCCGGCTGGCCGCGCAGCAACAGATGGAAGGCCTCC
TGGCGCCGCACCGGCCCAAGGAGCCCGCGTGGTTCCTGGCCACCGTCGGCGTCTCGCCCGACCACCAGGG
CAAGGGTCTGGGCAGCGCCGTCGTGCTCCCCGGAGTGGAGGCGGCCGAGCGCGCCGGGGTGCCCGCCTTC
CTGGAGACCTCCGCGCCCCGCAACCTCCCCTTCTACGAGCGGCTCGGCTTCACCGTCACCGCCGACGTCG
AGGTGCCCGAAGGACCGCGCACCTGGTGCATGACCCGCAAGCCCGGTGCCTGACGCCCGCCCCACGACCC
GCAGCGCCCGACCGAAAGGAGCGCACGACCCCATGCATCTCGAGGGCCCGGTACCTTTAAGACCAATGAC
TTACAAGGCAGCTGTAGATCTTAGCCACTTTTTAAAAGAAAAGGGGGGACTGGAAGGGCTAGCTCACTCC
CAACGAAGACAAGATCTGCTTTTTGCTTGTACTGGGTCTCTCTGGTTAGACCAGATCTGAGCCTGGGAGC
TCTCTGGCTAACTAGGGAACCCACTGCTTAAGCCTCAATAAAGCTTGCCTTGAGTGCTTCAAGTAGTGTG
TGCCCGTCTGTTGTGTGACTCTGGTAACTAGAGATCCCTCAGACCCTTTTAGTCAGTGTGGAAAATCTCT
AGCAGTAGTAGTTCATGTCATCTTATTATTCAGTATTTATAACTTGCAAAGAAATGAATATCAGAGAGTG
AGAGGAACTTGTTTATTGCAGCTTATAATGGTTACAAATAAAGCAATAGCATCACAAATTTCACAAATAA
AGCATTTTTTTCACTGCATTCTAGTTGTGGTTTGTCCAAACTCATCAATGTATCTTATCATGTCTGGCTC
TAGCTATCCCGCCCCTAACTCCGCCCATCCCGCCCCTAACTCCGCCCAGTTCCGCCCATTCTCCGCCCCA
TGGCTGACTAATTTTTTTTATTTATGCAGAGGCCGAGGCCGCCTCGGCCTCTGAGCTATTCCAGAAGTAG
TGAGGAGGCTTTTTTGGAGGCCTAGGGACGTACCCAATTCGCCCTATAGTGAGTCGTATTACGCGCGCTC
ACTGGCCGTCGTTTTACAACGTCGTGACTGGGAAAACCCTGGCGTTACCCAACTTAATCGCCTTGCAGCA
CATCCCCCTTTCGCCAGCTGGCGTAATAGCGAAGAGGCCCGCACCGATCGCCCTTCCCAACAGTTGCGCA
GCCTGAATGGCGAATGGG
[124 nt withheld, positions 1909-2032]
C
[91 nt withheld, positions 2034-2124]
A
[49 nt withheld, positions 2126-2174]
CCTTTGACGTTGGAGTCCACGTTCTTT
[37 nt withheld, positions 2202-2238]
ACCCTATCTCGGTCTATTCTTTTGATTTATAAGGGATTTTGCCGATTTCGGCCTATTGGTTAAAAAATGA
GCTGATTTAACAAAAATTTAACGCGAATTTTAACAAAATATTAACGCTTACAATTTAGGTGGCACTTTTC
GGGGAAATGTGCGCGGAACCCCTATTTGTTTATTTTTCTAAATACATTCAAATATGTATCCGCTCATGAG
ACAATAACCCTGATAAATGCTTCAATAATATTGAAAAAGGAAGAGTATGAGTATTCAACATTTCCGTGTC
GCCCTTATTCCCTTTTTTGCGGCATTTTGCCTTCCTGTTTTTGCTCACCCAGAAACGCTGGTGAAAGTAA
AAGATGCTGAAGATCAGTTGGGTGCACGAGTGGGTTACATCGAACTGGATCTCAACAGCGGTAAGATCCT
TGAGAGTTTTCGCCCCGAAGAACGTTTTCCAATGATGAGCACTTTTAAAGTTCTGCTATGTGGCGCGGTA
TTATCCCGTATTGACGCCGGGCAAGAGCAACTCGGTCGCCGCATACACTATTCTCAGAATGACTTGGTTG
AGTACTCACCAGTCACAGAAAAGCATCTTACGGATGGCATGACAGTAAGAGAATTATGCAGTGCTGCCAT
AACCATGAGTGATAACACTGCGGCCAACTTACTTCTGACAACGATCGGAGGACCGAAGGAGCTAACCGCT
TTTTTGCACAACATGGGGGATCATGTAACTCGCCTTGATCGTTGGGAACCGGAGCTGAATGAAGCCATAC
CAAACGACGAGCGTGACACCACGATGCCTGTAGCAATGGCAACAACGTTGCGCAAACTATTAACTGGCGA
ACTACTTACTCTAGCTTCCCGGCAACAATTAATAGACTGGATGGAGGCGGATAAAGTTGCAGGACCACTT
CTGCGCTCGGCCCTTCCGGCTGGCTGGTTTATTGCTGATAAATCTGGAGCCGGTGAGCGTGGGTCTCGCG
GTATCATTGCAGCACTGGGGCCAGATGGTAAGCCCTCCCGTATCGTAGTTATCTACACGACGGGGAGTCA
GGCAACTATGGATGAACGAAATAGACAGATCGCTGAGATAGGTGCCTCACTGATTAAGCATTGGTAACTG
TCAGACCAAGTTTACTCATATATACTTTAGATTGATTTAAAACTTCATTTTTAATTTAAAAGGATCTAGG
TGAAGATCCTTTTTGATAATCTCATGACCAAAATCCCTTAACGTGAGTTTTCGTTCCACTGAGCGTCAGA
CCCCGTAGAAAAGATCAAAGGATCTTCTTGAGATCCTTTTTTTCTGCGCGTAATCTGCTGCTTGCAAACA
AAAAAACCACCGCTACCAGCGGTGGTTTGTTTGCCGGATCAAGAGCTACCAACTCTTTTTCCGAAGGTAA
CTGGCTTCAGCAGAGCGCAGATACCAAATACTGTTCTTCTAGTGTAGCCGTAGTTAGGCCACCACTTCAA
GAACTCTGTAGCACCGCCTACATACCTCGCTCTGCTAATCCTGTTACCAGTGGCTGCTGCCAGTGGCGAT
AAGTCGTGTCTTACCGGGTTGGACTCAAGACGATAGTTACCGGATAAGGCGCAGCGGTCGGGCTGAACGG
GGGGTTCGTGCACACAGCCCAGCTTGGAGCGAACGACCTACACCGAACTGAGATACCTACAGCGTGAGCT
ATGAGAAAGCGCCACGCTTCCCGAAGGGAGAAAGGCGGACAGGTATCCGGTAAGCGGCAGGGTCGGAACA
GGAGAGCGCACGAGGGAGCTTCCAGGGGGAAACGCCTGGTATCTTTATAGTCCTGTCGGGTTTCGCCACC
TCTGACTTGAGCGTCGATTTTTGTGATGCTCGTCAGGGGGGCGGAGCCTATGGAAAAACGCCAGCAACGC
GGCCTTTTTACGGTTCCTGGCCTTTTGCTGGCCTTTTGCTCACATGTTCTTTCCTGCGTTATCCCCTGAT
TCTGTGGATAACCGTATTACCGCCTTTGAGTGAGCTGATACCGCTCGCCGCAGCCGAACGACCGAGCGCA
GCGAGTCAGTGAGCGAGGAAGCGGAAGAGCGCCCAATACGCAAACCGCCTCTCCCCGCGCGTTGGCCGAT
TCATTAATGCAGCTGGCACGACAGGTTTCCCGACTGGAAAGCGGGCAGTGAGCGCAACGCAATTAATGTG
AGTTAGCTCACTCATTAGGCACCCCAGGCTTTACACTTTATGCTTCCGGCTCGTATGTTGTGTGGAATTG
TGAGCGGATAACAATTTCACACAGGAAACAGCTATGACCATGATTACGCCAAGCGCGCAATTAACCCTCA
CTAAAGGGAACAAAAGCTGGAGCTGCAAGCTTAATGTAGTCTTATGCAATACTCTTGTAGTCTTGCAACA
TGGTAACGATGAGTTAGCAACATGCCTTACAAGGAGAGAAAAAGCACCGTGCATGCCGATTGGTGGAAGT
AAGGTGGTACGATCGTGCCTTATTAGGAAGGCAACAGACGGGTCTGACATGGATTGGACGAACCACTGAA
TTGCCGCATTGCAGAGATATTGTATTTAAGTGCCTAGCTCGATACATAAACGGGTCTCTCTGGTTAGACC
AGATCTGAGCCTGGGAGCTCTCTGGCTAACTAGGGAACCCACTGCTTAAGCCTCAATAAAGCTTGCCTTG
AGTGCTTCAAGTAGTGTGTGCCCGTCTGTTGTGTGACTCTGGTAACTAGAGATCCCTCAGACCCTTTTAG
TCAGTGTGGAAAATCTCTAGCAGTGGCGCCCGAACAGGGACTTGAAAGCGAAAGGGAAACCAGAGGAGCT
CTCTCGACGCAGGACTCGGCTTGCTGAAGCGCGCACGGCAAGAGGCGAGGGGCGGCGACTGGTGAGTACG
CCAAAAATTTTGACTAGCGGAGGCTAGAAGGAGAGAGATGGGTGCGAGAGCGTCAGTATTAAGCGGGGGA
GAATTAGATCGCGATGGGAAAAAATTCGGTTAAGGCCAGGGGGAAAGAAAAAATATAAATTAAAACATAT
AGTATGGGCAAGCAGGGAGCTAGAACGATTCGCAGTTAATCCTGGCCTGTTAGAAACATCAGAAGGCTGT
AGACAAATACTGGGACAGCTACAACCATCCCTTCAGACAGGATCAGAAGAACTTAGATCATTATATAATA
CAGTAGCAACCCTCTATTGTGTGCATCAAAGGATAGAGATAAAAGACACCAAGGAAGCTTTAGACAAGAT
AGAGGAAGAGCAAAACAAAAGTAAGACCACCGCACAGCAAGCGGCCGCTGATCTTCAGACCTGGAGGAGG
AGATATGAGGGACAATTGGAGAAGTGAATTATATAAATATAAAGTAGTAAAAATTGAACCATTAGGAGTA
GCACCCACCAAGGCAAAGAGAAGAGTGGTGCAGAGAGAAAAAAGAGCAGTGGGAATAGGAGCTTTGTTCC
TTGGGTTCTTGGGAGCAGCAGGAAGCACTATGGGCGCAGCGTCAATGACGCTGACGGTACAGGCCAGACA
ATTATTGTCTGGTATAGTGCAGCAGCAGAACAATTTGCTGAGGGCTATTGAGGCGCAACAGCATCTGTTG
CAACTCACAGTCTGGGGCATCAAGCAGCTCCAGGCAAGAATCCTGGCTGTGGAAAGATACCTAAAGGATC
AACAGCTCCTGGGGATTTGGGGTTGCTCTGGAAAACTCATTTGCACCACTGCTGTGCCTTGGAATGCTAG
TTGGAGTAATAAATCTCTGGAACAGATTTGGAATCACACGACCTGGATGGAGTGGGACAGAGAAATTAAC
AATTACACAAGCTTAATACACTCCTTAATTGAAGAATCGCAAAACCAGCAAGAAAAGAATGAACAAGAAT
TATTGGAATTAGATAAATGGGCAAGTTTGTGGAATTGGTTTAACATAACAAATTGGCTGTGGTATATAAA
ATTATTCATAATGATAGTAGGAGGCTTGGTAGGTTTAAGAATAGTTTTTGCTGTACTTTCTATAGTGAAT
AGAGTTAGGCAGGGATATTCACCATTATCGTTTCAGACCCACCTCCCAACCCCGAGGGGACCCGACAGGC
CCGAAGGAATAGAAGAAGAAGGTGGAGAGAGAGACAGAGACAGATCCATTCGATTAGTGAACGGATCTCG
ACGGTATCGGTTAACTTTTAAAAGAAAAGGGGGGATTGGGGGGTACAGTGCAGGGGAAAGAATAGTAGAC
ATAATAGCAACAGACATACAAACTAAAGAATTACAAAAACAAATTACAAAATTCAAAATTTTATCGTCCA
GTGTGGTGGAATTCTGCAGATATCACAACTTTGTATAGAAAAGTTGGCCTCCGCGCCGGGTTTTGGCGCC
TCCCGCGGGCGCCCCCCTCCTCACGGCGAGCGCTGCCACGTCAGACGAAGGGCGCAGCGAGCGTCCTGAT
CCTTCCGCCCGGACGCTCAGGACAGCGGCCCGCTGCTCATAAGACTCGGCCTTAGAACCCCAGTATCAGC
AGAAGGACATTTTAGGACGGGACTTGGGTGACTCTAGGGCACTGGTTTTCTTTCCAGAGAGCGGAACAGG
CGAGGAAAAGTAGTCCCTTCTCGGCGATTCTGCGGAGGGATCTCCGTGGGGCGGTGAACGCCGATGATTA
TATAAGGACGCGCCGGGTGTGGCACAGCTAGTTCCGTCGCAGCCGGGATTTGGGTCGCGGTTCTTGTTTG
TGGATCGCTGTGATCGTCACTTGGTGAGTAGCGGGCTGCTGGGCTGGCCGGGGCTTTCGTGGCCGCCGGG
CCGCTCGGTGGGACGGAAGCGTGTGGAGAGACCGCCAAGGGCTGTAGTCTGGGTCCGCGAGCAAGGTTGC
CCTGAACTGGGGGTTGGGGGGAGCGCAGCAAAATGGCGGCTGTTCCCGAGTCTTGAATGGAAGACGCTTG
TGAGGCGGGCTGTGAGGTCGTTGAAACAAGGTGGGGGGCATGGTGGGCGGCAAGAACCCAAGGTCTTGAG
GCCTTCGCTAATGCGGGAAAGCTCTTATTCGGGTGAGATGGGCTGGGGCACCATCTGGGGACCCTGACGT
GAAGTTTGTCACTGACTGGAGAACTCGGTTTGTCGTCTGTTGCGGGGGCGGCAGTTATGGCGGTGCCGTT
GGGCAGTGCACCCGTACCTTTGGGAGCGCGCGCCCTCGTCGTGTCGTGACGTCACCCGTTCTGTTGGCTT
ATAATGCAGGGTGGGGCCACCTGCCGGTAGGTGTGCGGTAGGCTTTTCTCCGTCGCAGGACGCAGGGTTC
GGGCCTAGGGTAGGCTCTCCTGAATCGACAGGCGCCGGACCTCTGGTGAGGGGAGGGATAAGTGAGGCGT
CAGTTTCTTTGGTCGGTTTTATGTACCTATCTTCTTAAGTAGCTGAAGCTCCGGTTTTGAACTATGCGCT
CGGGGTTGGCGAGTGTGTTTTGTGAAGTTTTTTAGGCACCTTTTGAAATGTAATCATTTGGGTCAATATG
TAATTTTCAGTGTTAGACTAGTAAATTGTCCGCTAAATTCTGGCCGTTTTTGGCTTTTTTGTTAGACGGC
CAACTTTTGTATACAAAGTGGGCCACCATGGGAATCCCGCTGCTGAACGCTAAACAGATTCTGGGACAGC
TGGACGGCGGGAGCGTGGCAGTCCTGCCTGTGGTCGACTCCACCAATCAGTACCTGCTGGATCGAATCGG
CGAGCTGAAGAGTGGGGATGCTTGCATTGCAGAATATCAGCAGGCAGGGAGAGGAAGCAGAGGGAGGAAA
TGGTTCTCTCCTTTTGGAGCTAACCTGTACCTGAGTATGTTTTGGCGCCTGAAGCGGGGACCAGCAGCAA
TCGGCCTGGGCCCGGTCATCGGAATTGTCATGGCAGAAGCGCTGCGAAAGCTGGGAGCAGACAAGGTGCG
AGTCAAATGGCCCAATGACCTGTATCTGCAGGATAGAAAGCTGGCAGGCATCCTGGTGGAGCTGGCCGGA
ATAACAGGCGATGCTGCACAGATCGTCATTGGCGCCGGGATTAACGTGGCTATGAGGCGCGTGGAGGAAA
GCGTGGTCAATCAGGGCTGGATCACACTGCAGGAAGCAGGGATTAACCTGGACAGGAATACTCTGGCCGC
TATGCTGATCCGAGAGCTGCGGGCAGCCCTGGAACTGTTCGAGCAGGAAGGCCTGGCTCCATATCTGTCA
CGGTGGGAGAAGCTGGATAACTTCATCAATAGACCCGTGAAGCTGATCATTGGGGACAAAGAGATTTTCG
GGATTAGCCGGGGGATTGATAAACAGGGAGCCCTGCTGCTGGAACAGGACGGAGTTATCAAACCCTGGAT
GGGCGGAGAAATCAGTCTGCGGTCTGCCGAAAAGGCTAGCGGCAAGCCCATCCCCAACCCCCTGCTGGGC
CTGGACAGCACCACAAGTTTGTACAAAAAAGCAGGCTCCACCATGGGCTGTGGGACAAGCAAGGTCCTTC
CCGAGCCACCCAAGGATGTCCAGCTGGATCTGGTCAAGAAGGTGGAGCCCTTCAGTGGCACTAAGAGTGA
CGTGTACAAGCACTTCATCACAGAGGTGGACAGTGTTGGCCCTGTCAAAGCCGGGTTCCCAGCAGCAAGT
CAGTATGCACACCCCTGCCCCGGTCCCCCGACTGCTGGCCACACGGAGCCTCCCTCAGAACCACCACGCA
GGGCCAGGGTAGCTAAGTACAGGGCCAAGTTTGACCCACGTGTTACAGCTAAGTATGACATCAAGGCCCT
AATTGGCCGAGGCAGCTTCAGCCGAGTGGTACGTGTAGAGCACCGGGCAACCCGGCAGCCGTATGCCATC
AAGATGATTGAGACCAAGTACCGGGAGGGGCGGGAGGTGTGTGAGTCGGAGCTGCGTGTGCTGCGTCGGG
TGCGTCATGCCAACATCATCCAGCTGGTGGAGGTGTTCGAGACACAGGAGCGGGTGTACATGGTGATGGA
GCTGGCCACTGGTGGAGAGCTCTTTGACCGCATCATTGCCAAGGGCTCCTTCACCGAGCGTGACGCCACG
CGGGTGCTGCAGATGGTGCTGGATGGCGTCCGGTATCTGCATGCACTGGGCATCACACACCGAGACCTCA
AACCTGAGAATCTGCTCTACTACCATCCGGGCACTGACTCCAAGATCATCATCACCGACTTCGGCCTGGC
CAGTGCTCGCAAGAAGGGTGATGACTGCTTGATGAAGACCACCTGTGGCACGCCTGAGTACATTGCCCCA
GAAGTCCTGGTCCGCAAGCCATACACCAACTCAGTGGACATGTGGGCGCTGGGCGTCATTGCCTACATCC
TACTCAGTGGCACCATGCCGTTTGAGGATGACAACCGTACCCGGCTGTACCGGCAGATCCTCAGGGGCAA
GTACAGTTACTCTGGGGAGCCCTGGCCTAGTGTGTCCAACCTGGCCAAGGACTTCATTGACCGCCTGCTG
ACAGTGGACCCTGGAGCCCGTATGACTGCACTGCAGGCCCTGAGGCACCCGTGGGTGGTGAGCATGGCTG
CCTCTTCATCCATGAAGAACCTGCACCGCTCCATATCCCAGAACCTCCTTAAACGTGCCTCCTCGCGCTG
CCAGAGCACCAAATCTGCCCAGTCCACGCGTTCCAGCCGCTCCACACGCTCCAATAAGTCACGCCGTGTG
CGGGAACGGGAGCTGCGGGAGCTCAACCTGCGCTACCAGCAGCAATACAATGGCTAGGACCCAGCTTTCT
TGTACAAAGTGGTGATATCCAGCACAGTGGCGGCCGCTCGACAATCAACCTCTGGATTACAAAATTTGTG
AAAGATTGACTGGTATTCTTAACTATGTTGCTCCTTTTACGCTATGTGGATACGCTGCTTTAATGCCTTT
GTATCATGCTATTGCTTCCCGTATGGCTTTCATTTTCTCCTCCTTGTATAAATCCTGGTTGCTGTCTCTT
TATGAGGAGTTGTGGCCCGTTGTCAGGCAACGTGGCGTGGTGTGCACTGTGTTTGCTGACGCAACCCCCA
CTGGTTGGGGCATTGCCACCACCTGTCAGCTCCTTTCCGGGACTTTCGCTTTCCCCCTCCCTATTGCCAC
GGCGGAACTCATCGCCGCCTGCCTTGCCCGCTGCTGGACAGGGGCTCGGCTGTTGGGCACTGACAATTCC
GTGGTGTTGTCGGGGAAGCTGACGTCCTTTCCATGGCTGCTCGCCTGTGTTGCCACCTGGATTCTGCGCG
GGACGTCCTTCTGCTACGTCCCTTCGGCCCTCAATCCAGCGGACCTTCCTTCCCGCGGCCTGCTGCCGGC
TCTGCGGCCTCTTCCGCGTCTTCGCCTTCGCCCTCAGACGAGTCGGATCTCCCTTTGGGCCGCCTCCCCG
CCTGGAATTCTACCGGGTAGGGGAGGCGCTTTTCCCAAGGCAGTCTGGAGCATGCGCTTTAGCAGCCCCG
CTGGGCACTTGGCGCTACACAAGTGGCCTCTGGCCTCGCACACATTCCACATCCACCGGTAGGCGCCAAC
CGGCTCCGTTCTTTGGTGGCCCCTTCGCGCC
